>Addgene plasmid #57500 | mEos4b-Actin-C-18 | depositor partial sequence | sequence record 88639 | insert sequence
GACGTCAGATCCGCTAGCGCTACCGGTCGCCACCATGGTGAGTGCGATTAAGCCAGACATGAGGATCAAA
CTCCGTATGGAAGGCAACGTAAACGGGCACCACTTTGTGATCGACGGAGATGGTACAGGCAAGCCTTATG
AGGGAAAACAGACCATGGATCTTGAAGTCAAAGAGGGCGGACCTCTGCCTTTTGCCTTTGATATCCTGAC
CACTGCATTCCATTACGGCAACAGGGTATTCGTGAAATATCCAGACAACATACAAGACTATTTTAAGCAG
TCGTTTCCTAAGGGGTATTCGTGGGAACGAAGCTTGACTTTCGAAGACGGGGGCATTTGCAATGCCAGAA
ACGACATAACAATGGAAGGGGACACTTTCTATAATAAAGTTCGATTTTATGGTACCAACTTTCCCGCCAA
TGGTCCAGTTATGCAGAAGAAGACGCTGAAATGGGAGCCCTCCACTGAGAAAATGTATGTGCGTGATGGA
GTGCTGACGGGTGATATTGAGATGGCTTTGTTGCTTGAAGGAAATGCCCATTACCGATGTGACTTCAGAA
CTACTTACAAAGCTAAGGAGAAGGGTGTCAAGTTACCAGGCGCCCACTTTGTGGACCACGCCATTGAGAT
TTTAAGCCATGACAAAGATTACAACAAGGTTAAGCTGTATGAGCATGCTGTTGCTCATTCTGGATTGCCT
GACAATGCCAGACGATCCGGACTCAGATCTGGCAGCGGTGGAGGCAGCGCATCCGGCGGAAGCGGAAGCG
ATGATGATATCGCCGCGCTCGTCGTCGACAACGGCTCCGGCATGTGCAAGGCCGGCTTCGCGGGCGACGA
TGCCCCCCGGGCCGTCTTCCCCTCCATCGTGGGGCGCCCCAGGCACCAGGGCGTGATGGTGGGCATGGGT
CAGAAGGATTCCTATGTGGGCGACGAGGCCCAGAGCAAGAGAGGCATCCTCACCCTGAAGTACCCCATCG
AGCACGGCATCGTCACCAACTGGGACGACATGGAGAAAATCTGGCACCACACCTTCTACAATGAGCTGCG
TGTGGCTCCCGAGGAGCACCCCGTGCTGCTGACCGAGGCCCCCCTGAACCCCAAGGCCAACCGCGAGAAG
ATGACCCAGATCATGTTTGAGACCTTCAACACCCCAGCCATGTACGTTGCTATCCAGGCTGTGCTATCCC
TGTACGCCTCTGGCCGTACCACTGGCATCGTGATGGACTCCGGTGACGGGGTCACCCACACTGTGCCCAT
CTACGAGGGGTATGCCCTCCCCCATGCCATCCTGCGTCTGGACCTGGCTGGCCGGGACCTGACTGACTAC
CTCATGAAGATCCTCACCGAGCGCGGCTACAGCTTCACCACCACGGCCGAGCGGGAAATCGTGCGTGACA
TTAAGGAGAAGCTGTGCTACGTCGCCCTGGACTTCGAGCAAGAGATGGCCACGGCTGCTTCCAGCTCCTC
CCTGGAGAAGAGCTACGAGCTGCCTGACGGCCAGGTCATCACCATTGGCAATGAGCGGTTCCGCTGCCCT
GAGGCACTCTTCCAGCCTTCCTTCCTGGGCATGGAGTCCTGTGGCATCCACGAAACTACCTTCAACTCCA
TCATGAAGTGTGACGTGGACATCCGCAAAGACCTGTACGCCAACACAGTGCTGTCTGGCGGCACCACCAT
GTACCCTGGCATTGCCGACAGGATGCAGAAGGAGATCACTGCCCTGGCACCCAGCACAATGAAGATCAAG
ATCATTGCTCCTCCTGAGCGCAAGTACTCCGTGTGGATCGGCGGCTCCATCCTGGCCTCGCTGTCCACCT
TCCAGCAGATGTGGATCAGCAAGCAGGAGTATGACGAGTCCGGCCCCTCCATCGTCCACCGCAAATGCTT
CTAGGGATCCACCGGATCTAGATAACTGATCATAATCAGCCATACC
