>Addgene plasmid #57500 | mEos4b-Actin-C-18 | addgene partial sequence | sequence record 163098 | AllEos-F 5'-GGAGAAGGGTGTCAAGTTAC-3'
CATTGAGATTTTAAGCCATGACAAAGATTACAACAAGGTTAAGCTGTATGAGCATGCTGTTGCTCATTCT
GGATTGCCTGACAATGCCAGACGATCCGGACTCAGATCTGGCAGCGGTGGAGGCAGCGCATCCGGCGGAA
GCGGAAGCGATGATGATATCGCCGCGCTCGTCGTCGACAACGGCTCCGGCATGTGCAAGGCCGGCTTCGC
GGGCGACGATGCCCCCCGGGCCGTCTTCCCCTCCATCGTGGGGCGCCCCAGGCACCAGGGCGTGATGGTG
GGCATGGGTCAGAAGGATTCCTATGTGGGCGACGAGGCCCAGAGCAAGAGAGGCATCCTCACCCTGAAGT
ACCCCATCGAGCACGGCATCGTCACCAACTGGGACGACATGGAGAAAATCTGGCACCACACCTTCTACAA
TGAGCTGCGTGTGGCTCCCGAGGAGCACCCCGTGCTGCTGACCGAGGCCCCCCTGAACCCCAAGGCCAAC
CGCGAGAAGATGACCCAGATCATGTTTGAGACCTTCAACACCCCAGCCATGTACGTTGCTATCCAGGCTG
TGCTATCCCTGTACGCCTCTGGCCGTACCACTGGCATCGTGATGGACTCCGGTGACGGGGTCACCCACAC
TGTGCCCATCTACGAGGGGTATGCCCTCCCCCATGCCATCCTGCGTCTGGACCTGGCTGGCCGGGACCTG
ACTGACTACCTCATGAAGATCCTCACCGAGCGCGGCTACAGCTTCACCACCACGGCCGAGCGGGAAATCG
TGCGTGACAT
