[The description below was written by a language model from this plasmid's Addgene catalogue record.]
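Description:
mEos4b-Actin-C-18 is a mammalian expression plasmid built on the mEos4b-C1 backbone (about 4.75 kb without the insert), a C1-style fluorescent protein fusion vector. It is propagated in E. coli as a high-copy plasmid under kanamycin selection, and it carries a neomycin resistance marker so that transfected mammalian cells can be selected with G418. The record gives no feature table, so the origin of replication and the exact arrangement of the marker cassette are not documented here. The use of an SV40 polyA reverse sequencing primer suggests that an SV40 polyadenylation signal lies downstream of the insert.

The payload is human beta-actin (ACTB) expressed from the CMV promoter, a strong constitutive promoter in most mammalian cell lines. The mEos4b coding sequence sits on the backbone at the N terminus, so actin is fused to the C-terminal end of the fluorescent protein. The "C-18" in the name probably refers to this orientation and to an 18-residue linker between the two parts, although the record does not spell this out, and the cloning method is listed as unknown. mEos4b is a monomeric photoconvertible protein of the Eos family. The two recorded spectral pairs correspond to its green state (excitation 505 nm, emission 516 nm) and its red state after photoconversion (excitation 569 nm, emission 581 nm).

The stated purpose is actin localization. The construct labels the actin cytoskeleton in living or fixed mammalian cells, and photoconvertible tags of this kind generally suit tracking of selectively converted protein pools and single-molecule localization microscopy.
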