Addgene plasmid #57500: mEos4b-Actin-C-18
Purpose: Localization: Actin, Excitation: 505 / 569, Emission: 516 / 581
Depositing lab: Michael Davidson & Loren Looger. Depositing organization: Florida State University, Tallahassee.
Backbone
  Vector backbone: mEos4b-C1
  Backbone size w/o insert (bp): 4750
  Vector type: Mammalian Expression
  Selectable markers: Neomycin (select with G418)
Growth in bacteria
  Bacterial resistance: Kanamycin, 50 μg/mL
  Growth temperature: 37°C
  Growth strain: DH5alpha
  Copy number: High Copy
Gene/Insert
  Gene/Insert name: Actin (alt name: NM_001101.3)
  Species: H. sapiens (human)
  Entrez Gene: ACTB (a.k.a. BKRNS, BNS, BRWS1, CSMH, DDS1, PS1TP5BP1, THC8)
  Promoter: CMV
  Tag / fusion protein: mEos4b (N terminal on backbone)
  Cloning method: Unknown
  Sequencing primers: 5′ CMV-F; 3′ SV40pA-R
Terms and licenses: Academic/Nonprofit Terms; Industry Terms
Depositor comments: . Excitation = 505 / 569; Emission = 516 / 581
How to cite: mEos4b-Actin-C-18 was a gift from Michael Davidson & Loren Looger (Addgene plasmid # 57500 ; http://n2t.net/addgene:57500 ; RRID:Addgene_57500)
